Addgene plasmid #191723: AiP13344 - pAAV-AiE0621h_3xC2-minBG-SYFP2-WPRE3-BGHpA (Alias: CN3344)
Purpose: AI plasmid ALIAS: AiP13344. Expression of SYFP2 (yellow fluorescent protein) enriched in olfactory tubercle direct pathway medium spiny neurons (D1-MSNs) and intercalated cells of the amygdala
Depositing lab: Allen Institute for Brain Science & Jonathan Ting. Depositing organization: Allen Institute. Publication: Enhancer AAV toolbox for accessing and perturbing striatal cell types and circuits. Hunker AC, Wirthlin ME, Gill G, Johansen NJ, Hooper M, Omstead V, Vargas S, Lerma MN, Taskin N, Weed N, Laird WD, Bishaw YM, Bendrick JL, Gore BB, Ben-Simon Y, Opitz-Araya X, Martinez RA, Way SW, Thyagarajan B, Otto S, Sanchez REA, Alexander JR, Amaya A, Amster A, Arbuckle J, Ayala A, Baker PM, Barcelli T, Barta S, Bertagnolli D, Bielstein C, Bishwakarma P, Bowlus J, Boyer G, Brouner K, Casian B, Casper T, Chakka AB, Chakrabarty R, Chong P, Clark M, Colbert K, Daniel S, Dawe T, Departee M, DiValentin P, Donadio NP, Dotson NI, Dwivedi D, Egdorf T, Fliss T, Gary A, Goldy J, Grasso C, Groce EL, Gudsnuk K, Han W, Haradon Z, Hastings S, Helback O, Ho WV, Huang C, Johnson T, Jones DL, Juneau Z, Kenney J, Leibly M, Li S, Liang E, Loeffler H, Lusk NA, Madigan Z, Malloy J, Malone J, McCue R, Melchor J, Mich JK, Moosman S, Morin E, Naidoo R, Newman D, Ngo K, Nguyen K, Oster AL, Ouellette B, Oyama AA, Pena N, Pham T, Phillips E, Pom C, Potekhina L, Ransford S, Ray PL, Reding M, Rette DF, Reynoldson C, Rimorin C, Sigler AR, Rocha DB, Ronellenfitch K, Ruiz A, Sawyer L, Sevigny JP, Shapovalova NV, Shepard N, Shulga L, Soliman S, Staats B, Taormina MJ, Tieu M, Wang Y, Wilkes J, Wood T, Zhou T, Williford A, Dee N, Mollenkopf T, Ng L, Esposito L, Kalmbach BE, Yao S, Ariza J, Collman F, Mufti S, Smith K, Waters J, Ersing I, Patrick M, Zeng H, Lein ES, Kojima Y, Horwitz G, Owen SF, Levi BP, Daigle TL, Tasic B, Bakken TE, Ting JT. Neuron. 2025 May 21;113(10):1507-1524.e17. doi: 10.1016/j.neuron.2025.04.035. PubMed 40403704.
Backbone
  Vector backbone: rAAV
  Vector type: AAV
Growth in bacteria
  Bacterial resistance: Ampicillin, 100 μg/mL
  Growth temperature: 30°C
  Growth strain: NEB Stable
  Copy number: High Copy
Gene/Insert
  Gene/Insert name: SYFP2
  Species: Other
  Mutation: none
  Cloning method: Restriction Enzyme; 5′ cloning site Unknown (unknown if destroyed)
Terms and licenses: Academic/Nonprofit Terms; Industry Terms: Not Available to Industry
Depositor comments: Allen Institute plasmid ALIAS: AiP13344 This work supported by NIH BRAIN Initiative grant UF1MH128339
How to cite: AiP13344 - pAAV-AiE0621h_3xC2-minBG-SYFP2-WPRE3-BGHpA (Alias: CN3344) was a gift from Allen Institute for Brain Science & Jonathan Ting (Addgene plasmid # 191723 ; http://n2t.net/addgene:191723 ; RRID:Addgene_191723)
