[The description below was written by a language model from this plasmid's Addgene catalogue record and pLannotate feature annotations shown in this document.]
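Description:
AiP13344 - pAAV-AiE0621h_3xC2-minBG-SYFP2-WPRE3-BGHpA (alias CN3344) is a 4.8 kb recombinant AAV transfer plasmid designed to produce enhancer-driven reporter virus for labelling specific neuronal populations. The bacterial backbone carries a high-copy ColE1/pUC-type origin, an f1 phage origin, and an ampicillin resistance gene (β-lactamase) under its own promoter. Small remnants of the pBR322 bom and rop regions are also annotated. The expression cassette is flanked by AAV2 inverted terminal repeats, which direct replication and packaging of the intervening DNA into AAV capsids. The right ITR is annotated in full, whereas the left one is detected only as short fragments. This may reflect the difficulty of sequencing through these repeats or a partial ITR, and the record does not say which.

The payload is SYFP2, a rapidly maturing monomeric yellow fluorescent protein derived from Aequorea victoria. The feature table does not annotate the roughly 750 bp upstream of the coding sequence. From the construct name, this region should contain the enhancer element AiE0621h in a "3xC2" form, apparently three concatenated copies of a core sub-region, placed ahead of a minimal beta-globin promoter (minBG). In this design the minimal promoter provides little activity on its own, so cell-type specificity comes from the enhancer. Downstream, two adjacent WPRE fragments correspond to the shortened WPRE3 element, which enhances transcript stability and expression, followed by the bovine growth hormone polyadenylation signal.

According to the record, the vector gives SYFP2 expression enriched in olfactory tubercle direct pathway medium spiny neurons (D1-MSNs) and in intercalated cells of the amygdala. It belongs to an enhancer AAV toolbox for accessing striatal cell types and circuits.
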