Features (pLannotate 1.2.2; 14 found; start..end, strand, type, name):
     12..39      +  repeat_region  AAV2 ITR (fragment): inverted terminal repeat of adeno-associated virus serotype 2 inverted
     68..95      +  repeat_region  AAV2 ITR (fragment): inverted terminal repeat of adeno-associated virus serotype 2 inverted
    844..1560    +  CDS            SYFP2: SYFP2 is a basic (constitutively fluorescent) yellow fluorescent protein published in 2006, derived from Aequorea victoria. It is reported to be a very rapidly-maturing monomer with moderate acid sensitivity.
   1600..1757    +  misc_feature   WPRE (fragment): woodchuck hepatitis virus posttranscriptional regulatory element
   1763..1843    +  misc_feature   WPRE (fragment): woodchuck hepatitis virus posttranscriptional regulatory element
   1860..1971    +  polyA_signal   bGH poly(A) signal: bovine growth hormone polyadenylation signal
   2089..2229    +  repeat_region  AAV2 ITR: inverted terminal repeat of adeno-associated virus serotype 2 inverted
   2234..2285    -  misc_feature   bom (fragment): basis of mobility region from pBR322
   2304..2759    +  rep_origin     f1 ori (sequence partly withheld): f1 bacteriophage origin of replication; arrow indicates direction of (+) strand synthesis
   2760..2809    -  misc_feature   bom (fragment): basis of mobility region from pBR322
   2911..2946    -  CDS            rop (fragment): Rop protein, which maintains plasmids at low copy number; rop
   3041..3145    +  promoter       AmpR promoter: bla
   3146..4006    +  CDS            AmpR: β-lactamase; bla; confers resistance to ampicillin, carbenicillin, and related antibiotics
   4177..4765    +  rep_origin     ori: high-copy-number ColE1/pMB1/pBR322/pUC origin of replication
>Addgene plasmid #191723 | AiP13344 - pAAV-AiE0621h_3xC2-minBG-SYFP2-WPRE3-BGHpA (Alias: CN3344) | addgene full sequence | sequence record 376588 | Addgene NGS Result
CCTGCAGGCAGCTGCGCGCTCGCTCGCTCACTGAGGCCGCCCGGGCGTCGGGCGACCTTTGGTCGCCCGG
CCTCAGTGAGCGAGCGAGCGCGCAGAGAGGGAGTGGCCAACTCCATCACTAGGGGTTCCTGCGGCCGCAC
GCGTATACAATAGATTAATTTTATCTAACATTAATAGCTGGATGTATAAGAAACACCCACTCTCTAGAAA
TTAAGACATGTCACCATAGTCTTATGACAAGAGTGAGTCTCTTATTTTTGAACTTTCTATTGAACAGTTC
TCACCATCTTAAATCACCCTTTGTTATGAGTTTTTAAGTGTCTTAAGTAGAGAAGGTTAAGAAAATACAA
TAGATTAATTTTATCTAACATTAATAGCTGGATGTATAAGAAACACCCACTCTCTAGAAATTAAGACATG
TCACCATAGTCTTATGACAAGAGTGAGTCTCTTATTTTTGAACTTTCTATTGAACAGTTCTCACCATCTT
AAATCACCCTTTGTTATGAGTTTTTAAGTGTCTTAAGTAGAGAAGGTTAAGAAAATACAATAGATTAATT
TTATCTAACATTAATAGCTGGATGTATAAGAAACACCCACTCTCTAGAAATTAAGACATGTCACCATAGT
CTTATGACAAGAGTGAGTCTCTTATTTTTGAACTTTCTATTGAACAGTTCTCACCATCTTAAATCACCCT
TTGTTATGAGTTTTTAAGTGTCTTAAGTAGAGAAGGTTAAGAAAGAGCTCGGGCTGGGCATAAAAGTCAG
GGCAGAGCCATCTATTGCTTACATTTGCTTCTGGGATCCAGATCTTTCGAAGCTAGCGCTACCGGTCGCC
ACCATGGTGAGCAAGGGCGAGGAGCTGTTCACCGGGGTGGTGCCCATCCTGGTCGAGCTGGACGGCGACG
TAAACGGCCACAAGTTCAGCGTGTCCGGCGAGGGCGAGGGCGATGCCACCTACGGCAAGCTGACCCTGAA
GCTGATCTGCACCACCGGCAAGCTGCCCGTGCCCTGGCCCACCCTCGTGACCACCCTGGGCTACGGCGTG
CAGTGCTTCGCCCGCTACCCCGACCACATGAAGCAGCACGACTTCTTCAAGTCCGCCATGCCCGAAGGCT
ACGTCCAGGAGCGCACCATCTTCTTCAAGGACGACGGCAACTACAAGACCCGCGCCGAGGTGAAGTTCGA
GGGCGACACCCTGGTGAACCGCATCGAGCTGAAGGGCATCGACTTCAAGGAGGACGGCAACATCCTGGGG
CACAAGCTGGAGTACAACTACAACAGCCACAACGTCTATATCACCGCCGACAAGCAGAAGAACGGCATCA
AGGCCAACTTCAAGATCCGCCACAACATCGAGGACGGCGGCGTGCAGCTCGCCGACCACTACCAGCAGAA
CACCCCCATCGGCGACGGCCCCGTGCTGCTGCCCGACAACCACTACCTGAGCTACCAGTCCAAGCTGAGC
AAAGACCCCAACGAGAAGCGCGATCACATGGTCCTGCTGGAGTTCGTGACCGCCGCCGGGATCACTCTCG
GCATGGACGAGCTGTACAAGTAAGTCGACGGCGCGCCGCGGCCGCGAATTCGATATCATAATCAACCTCT
GGATTACAAAATTTGTGAAAGATTGACTGGTATTCTTAACTATGTTGCTCCTTTTACGCTATGTGGATAC
GCTGCTTTAATGCCTTTGTATCATGCTATTGCTTCCCGTATGGCTTTCATTTTCTCCTCCTTGTATAAAT
CCTGGTTAGTTCTTGCCACGGCGGAACTCATCGCCGCCTGCCTTGCCCGCTGCTGGACAGGGGCTCGGCT
GTTGGGCACTGACAATTCCGTGGCTCGAGAGATCTTCGACTGTGCCTTCTAGTTGCCAGCCATCTGTTGT
TTGCCCCTCCCCCGTGCCTTCCTTGACCCTGGAAGGTGCCACTCCCACTGTCCTTTCCTAATAAAATGAG
GAAATTGCATCGCATTGTCTGAGTAGGTGTCATTCTATTCTGGGGGGTGGGGTGGGGCAGGACAGCAAGG
GGGAGGATTGGGAAGACAATAGCAGGCATGAGATCTCACGTGCGGACCGAGCGGCCGCAGGAACCCCTAG
TGATGGAGTTGGCCACTCCCTCTCTGCGCGCTCGCTCGCTCACTGAGGCCGGGCGACCAAAGGTCGCCCG
ACGCCCGGGCTTTGCCCGGGCGGCCTCAGTGAGCGAGCGAGCGCGCAGCTGCCTGCAGGGGCGCCTGATG
CGGTATTTTCTCCTTACGCATCTGTGCGGTATTTCACACCGCATA
[95 nt withheld, positions 2286-2380]
T
[46 nt withheld, positions 2382-2427]
C
[141 nt withheld, positions 2429-2569]
CCTTTGACGTTGGAGTCCACGTTCTTT
[37 nt withheld, positions 2597-2633]
ACTCTATCTCGGGCTATTCTTTTGATTTATAAGGGATTTTGCCGATTTCGGTCTATTGGTTAAAAAATGA
GCTGATTTAACAAAAATTTAACGCGAATTTTAACAAAATATTAACGTTTACAATTTTATGGTGCACTCTC
AGTACAATCTGCTCTGATGCCGCATAGTTAAGCCAGCCCCGACACCCGCCAACACCCGCTGACGCGCCCT
GACGGGCTTGTCTGCTCCCGGCATCCGCTTACAGACAAGCTGTGACCGTCTCCGGGAGCTGCATGTGTCA
GAGGTTTTCACCGTCATCACCGAAACGCGCGAGACGAAAGGGCCTCGTGATACGCCTATTTTTATAGGTT
AATGTCATGATAATAATGGTTTCTTAGACGTCAGGTGGCACTTTTCGGGGAAATGTGCGCGGAACCCCTA
TTTGTTTATTTTTCTAAATACATTCAAATATGTATCCGCTCATGAGACAATAACCCTGATAAATGCTTCA
ATAATATTGAAAAAGGAAGAGTATGAGTATTCAACATTTCCGTGTCGCCCTTATTCCCTTTTTTGCGGCA
TTTTGCCTTCCTGTTTTTGCTCACCCAGAAACGCTGGTGAAAGTAAAAGATGCTGAAGATCAGTTGGGTG
CACGAGTGGGTTACATCGAACTGGATCTCAACAGCGGTAAGATCCTTGAGAGTTTTCGCCCCGAAGAACG
TTTTCCAATGATGAGCACTTTTAAAGTTCTGCTATGTGGCGCGGTATTATCCCGTATTGACGCCGGGCAA
GAGCAACTCGGTCGCCGCATACACTATTCTCAGAATGACTTGGTTGAGTACTCACCAGTCACAGAAAAGC
ATCTTACGGATGGCATGACAGTAAGAGAATTATGCAGTGCTGCCATAACCATGAGTGATAACACTGCGGC
CAACTTACTTCTGACAACGATCGGAGGACCGAAGGAGCTAACCGCTTTTTTGCACAACATGGGGGATCAT
GTAACTCGCCTTGATCGTTGGGAACCGGAGCTGAATGAAGCCATACCAAACGACGAGCGTGACACCACGA
TGCCTGTAGCAATGGCAACAACGTTGCGCAAACTATTAACTGGCGAACTACTTACTCTAGCTTCCCGGCA
ACAATTAATAGACTGGATGGAGGCGGATAAAGTTGCAGGACCACTTCTGCGCTCGGCCCTTCCGGCTGGC
TGGTTTATTGCTGATAAATCTGGAGCCGGTGAGCGTGGGTCTCGCGGTATCATTGCAGCACTGGGGCCAG
ATGGTAAGCCCTCCCGTATCGTAGTTATCTACACGACGGGGAGTCAGGCAACTATGGATGAACGAAATAG
ACAGATCGCTGAGATAGGTGCCTCACTGATTAAGCATTGGTAACTGTCAGACCAAGTTTACTCATATATA
CTTTAGATTGATTTAAAACTTCATTTTTAATTTAAAAGGATCTAGGTGAAGATCCTTTTTGATAATCTCA
TGACCAAAATCCCTTAACGTGAGTTTTCGTTCCACTGAGCGTCAGACCCCGTAGAAAAGATCAAAGGATC
TTCTTGAGATCCTTTTTTTCTGCGCGTAATCTGCTGCTTGCAAACAAAAAAACCACCGCTACCAGCGGTG
GTTTGTTTGCCGGATCAAGAGCTACCAACTCTTTTTCCGAAGGTAACTGGCTTCAGCAGAGCGCAGATAC
CAAATACTGTTCTTCTAGTGTAGCCGTAGTTAGGCCACCACTTCAAGAACTCTGTAGCACCGCCTACATA
CCTCGCTCTGCTAATCCTGTTACCAGTGGCTGCTGCCAGTGGCGATAAGTCGTGTCTTACCGGGTTGGAC
TCAAGACGATAGTTACCGGATAAGGCGCAGCGGTCGGGCTGAACGGGGGGTTCGTGCACACAGCCCAGCT
TGGAGCGAACGACCTACACCGAACTGAGATACCTACAGCGTGAGCTATGAGAAAGCGCCACGCTTCCCGA
AGGGAGAAAGGCGGACAGGTATCCGGTAAGCGGCAGGGTCGGAACAGGAGAGCGCACGAGGGAGCTTCCA
GGGGGAAACGCCTGGTATCTTTATAGTCCTGTCGGGTTTCGCCACCTCTGACTTGAGCGTCGATTTTTGT
GATGCTCGTCAGGGGGGCGGAGCCTATGGAAAAACGCCAGCAACGCGGCCTTTTTACGGTTCCTGGCCTT
TTGCTGGCCTTTTGCTCACATGT
